>Addgene plasmid #32439 | LHP1021 - BUL1 | addgene partial sequence | sequence record 38013 | M13pUC-rev 5'-AGCGGATAACAATTTCACACAGG-3'
GCGGATTGAAGCCTGCACTTTGACCTGACGACATGCCTCGGGGTGGCGCCAGTGCCAGCTGCTGCACCGG
TGGCGGTGGCGTTATTTGCGCCAGCGGCACTGGCGGTTTGTGGTTTGGGTTGTGACTTGACCAGATGGAC
GCTGTGACCGTCTTGAATGTGGTATGACTCCACGGTTTGGTCGTCCTTTAAAATCTTACCCGAGTAGATC
AATCTCTGATTTGCCACCGGGATACCGTTCGCTTTGTTTATCGCCTCCTTGAATTGCAACACTGTGCTTT
CAGGTGCCACATTTACTTCCCACTTGTCTTGTCCTGACTTGATATGTATATTCAACGACATTATCGTGCT
AGAATGATTCGGTGTCTTTGATCCGTCTTATTTGCCTCTCGTCCATCGGTGGATTGAACTTAAAACTGGC
TTTAAATTGTTCTTTCCCTTCAGCGGGCCGTGACCCGCTCTCAGAGGCTATTTTAATAATGATAAAAGTA
TTGCAATGAAGAGCCGCATAGTGATTATGGAAAGAAGCTCTTAGCAAGGGCGAAAAGAGACTGTTCGTGT
GTGTCAACAGGTATATCGTACGCTAAATGGCCAAAGATTTGAACGATTCGGGGTTTCCACCGAAGAGGAA
GCCTTTGCTGCGTCCTCAACGATCTGATTTTACCGCAAATAGTTCGACAACTATGAACGTTAATGCAAAC
ACAAGGGGGCGTGGTAGGCAGAAACAAGAAGGGTGGTAAAGGCAGTTCGAGGTCACCGTCGTTACACTCC
CCAAAATCATGGATAAGAAGCGCGTCTGCTACGGGAATCCTTGGACTAAGA
