[The description below was written by a language model from this plasmid's Addgene catalogue record.]
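Description:
LHP1021 - BUL1 is a yeast expression plasmid built on the YCplac111 backbone, a yeast–E. coli shuttle vector. YCplac111 is generally known as a centromeric (ARS/CEN) vector that is maintained at low copy in yeast, although the record itself lists no origins or feature table. In yeast the plasmid is selected through the LEU2 auxotrophic marker, which complements leucine auxotrophy in leu2 host strains. In bacteria it is propagated as a high-copy plasmid under ampicillin selection.

The insert is BUL1 from Saccharomyces cerevisiae (systematic name YMR275C, also known as DAG1, RDS1 and SMM2), cloned by restriction digestion between EcoRI and PstI sites, both of which remain intact so the fragment can be excised again. BUL1 is generally described as encoding a component of the Rsp5 ubiquitin ligase complex that acts in ubiquitin-dependent sorting of membrane proteins. The record lists the promoter as "Lac", which most likely reflects the lacZα/polylinker region flanking the cloning site, consistent with the M13 forward and reverse sequencing primers, rather than a promoter functional in yeast. Whether the cloned fragment carries the native BUL1 promoter and terminator to drive expression in yeast is not stated. No epitope tags, fusions or mutations are recorded.

The record gives no explicit purpose, but a construct of this kind is typically used to supply BUL1 in yeast, for example for complementation of bul1 mutants or for studies of ubiquitin-mediated trafficking.
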