Addgene plasmid #32439: LHP1021 - BUL1
Depositing lab: Linda Hicke. Depositing organization: Northwestern University.
Backbone
  Vector backbone: YCplac111
  Backbone manufacturer: ATCC
  Vector type: Yeast Expression
  Selectable markers: LEU2
Growth in bacteria
  Bacterial resistance: Ampicillin, 100 μg/mL
  Growth temperature: 37°C
  Growth strain: DH5alpha
  Copy number: High Copy
Gene/Insert
  Gene/Insert name: BUL1
  Species: S. cerevisiae (budding yeast)
  Entrez Gene: BUL1 (a.k.a. YMR275C, DAG1, RDS1, SMM2)
  Promoter: Lac
  Cloning method: Restriction Enzyme; 5′ cloning site EcoRI (not destroyed); 3′ cloning site PstI (not destroyed)
  Sequencing primers: 5′ M13 reverse; 3′ M13 forward
Terms and licenses: Academic/Nonprofit Terms; Industry Terms: Not Available to Industry
How to cite: LHP1021 - BUL1 was a gift from Linda Hicke (Addgene plasmid # 32439 ; http://n2t.net/addgene:32439 ; RRID:Addgene_32439)
